Addgene plasmid #160790: pLKO.1P POLA1_2
Purpose: Suppress POLA1
Depositing lab: Richard Possemato. Depositing organization: NYU Grossman School of Medicine. Publication: Hyperactive CDK2 Activity in Basal-like Breast Cancer Imposes a Genome Integrity Liability that Can Be Exploited by Targeting DNA Polymerase epsilon. Sviderskiy VO, Blumenberg L, Gorodetsky E, Karakousi TR, Hirsh N, Alvarez SW, Terzi EM, Kaparos E, Whiten GC, Ssebyala S, Tonzi P, Mir H, Neel BG, Huang TT, Adams S, Ruggles KV, Possemato R. Mol Cell. 2020 Oct 28. pii: S1097-2765(20)30723-1. doi: 10.1016/j.molcel.2020.10.016. PubMed 33152268.
Backbone
  Vector backbone: pLKO.1P
  Backbone manufacturer: The RNAi Consortium
  Backbone size w/o insert (bp): 7466
  Vector type: Lentiviral
  Selectable markers: Puromycin
Growth in bacteria
  Bacterial resistance: Ampicillin, 100 μg/mL
  Growth temperature: 37°C
  Growth strain: NEB Stable
  Copy number: High Copy
Gene/Insert
  Gene/Insert name: shPOLA1_2
  gRNA/shRNA sequence: GCCTGCATGAAAGCTACACTT
  Species: H. sapiens (human)
  Cloning method: Restriction Enzyme; 5′ cloning site AgeI (unknown if destroyed); 3′ cloning site EcoRI (not destroyed)
  Sequencing primers: 5′ GCA TAT ACG ATA CAA GGC TGT TAG AG
Terms and licenses: Academic/Nonprofit Terms; Industry Terms: Not Available to Industry
How to cite: pLKO.1P POLA1_2 was a gift from Richard Possemato (Addgene plasmid # 160790 ; http://n2t.net/addgene:160790 ; RRID:Addgene_160790)
