[The description below was written by a language model from this plasmid's Addgene catalogue record and pLannotate feature annotations shown in this document.]
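Description:
pLKO.1P POLA1_2 is a lentiviral shRNA vector built on the pLKO.1P (puromycin) backbone from The RNAi Consortium, designed to suppress human POLA1. The insert, shPOLA1_2, is a short hairpin cloned between the AgeI and EcoRI sites immediately downstream of the human U6 promoter, an RNA polymerase III promoter suited to expressing small hairpin transcripts that are processed into siRNA by the cellular RNAi machinery. The hairpin itself is not annotated in the feature table, but it would lie in the gap between the U6 promoter and the cPPT/CTS element. A separate cassette, in which the human PGK promoter drives the puromycin N-acetyltransferase gene, allows selection of transduced mammalian cells with puromycin.

The viral framework is a third-generation, self-inactivating HIV-1 design. An RSV enhancer/promoter fused to a truncated 5' LTR drives production of the genomic RNA in packaging cells, followed by the Ψ packaging signal with a partial gag sequence, the Rev response element for Rev-dependent nuclear export, and the cPPT/CTS, which aids nuclear import of the proviral DNA. The ΔU3 3' LTR inactivates LTR promoter activity after integration, so viral proteins must be supplied in trans from helper plasmids. In bacteria, the plasmid is maintained through a high-copy ColE1/pUC-type origin and ampicillin resistance. An f1 origin, SV40 origin and poly(A) signal, and remnants of lac, T7 and T3 elements are carried over from the backbone. The sequenced record is 7,084 nt, somewhat shorter than the listed backbone size, as would be expected if a stuffer fragment was replaced during hairpin cloning. The associated study concerns DNA replication polymerase dependencies in basal-like breast cancer, which fits its use for stable POLA1 knockdown in human cells.
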