Features (pLannotate 1.2.2; 25 found; start..end, strand, type, name):
      1..241     +  promoter       U6 promoter: RNA polymerase III promoter for human U6 snRNA
    346..463     +  misc_feature   cPPT/CTS: central polypurine tract and central termination sequence of HIV-1
    512..1022    +  promoter       hPGK promoter: human phosphoglycerate kinase 1 promoter
   1044..1643    +  CDS            PuroR: puromycin N-acetyltransferase; pac from Streptomyces alboniger; confers resistance to puromycin
   1686..1769    +  CDS            nef (fragment): NEF_HV1Z2 - Experimental evidence at protein level: Swiss-Prot protein existence level 1. Extracellular Nef protein targets CD4(+) T-lymphocytes for apoptosis by interacting with CXCR4 surface receptors. From Human immunodeficiency virus type 1 group M subtype D (isolate Z2/CDC-Z34) (HIV-1).
   1771..2004    +  LTR            3' LTR (ΔU3): self-inactivating 3' long terminal repeat (LTR) from HIV-1
   2076..2197    +  polyA_signal   SV40 poly(A) signal: SV40 polyadenylation signal
   2237..2372    +  rep_origin     SV40 ori: SV40 origin of replication
   2393..2411    -  promoter       T7 promoter: promoter for bacteriophage T7 RNA polymerase
   2419..2574    +  CDS            lacZα (fragment): LacZα fragment of β-galactosidase; lacZ fragment
   2579..3007    +  rep_origin     f1 ori (sequence partly withheld): f1 bacteriophage origin of replication; arrow indicates direction of (+) strand synthesis
   3060..3164    +  promoter       AmpR promoter: bla
   3165..4025    +  CDS            AmpR: β-lactamase; bla; confers resistance to ampicillin, carbenicillin, and related antibiotics
   4196..4784    +  rep_origin     ori: high-copy-number ColE1/pMB1/pBR322/pUC origin of replication
   4967..5059    +  CDS            lacI (fragment): lac repressor; lacI; The lac repressor binds to the lac operator to inhibit transcription in E. coli. This inhibition can be relieved by adding lactose or isopropyl-β-D-thiogalactopyranoside (IPTG).
   5072..5093    +  protein_bind   CAP binding site: CAP binding activates transcription in the presence of cAMP. E. coli catabolite activator protein
   5108..5138    +  promoter       lac promoter: promoter for the E. coli lac operon
   5146..5162    +  protein_bind   lac operator: The lac repressor binds to the lac operator to inhibit transcription in E. coli. This inhibition can be relieved by adding lactose or isopropyl-β-D-thiogalactopyranoside (IPTG). lac repressor encoded by lacI
   5207..5225    +  promoter       T3 promoter: promoter for bacteriophage T3 RNA polymerase
   5253..5479    +  promoter       RSV promoter: Rous sarcoma virus enhancer/promoter
   5480..5660    +  LTR            5' LTR (truncated): truncated 5' long terminal repeat (LTR) from HIV-1
   5707..5832    +  misc_feature   HIV-1 Ψ: packaging signal of human immunodeficiency virus type 1
   5816..6179    +  CDS            HIV-1 gag (fragment): gag protein from human immunodeficiency virus 1; gag
   6325..6558    +  misc_feature   RRE: The Rev response element (RRE) of HIV-1 allows for Rev-dependent mRNA export from the nucleus to the cytoplasm.
   6935..7035    +  CDS            Rev (fragment): human immunodeficiency virus 1 (HIV-1) Rev protein; rev; enhances nuclear export of unspliced and incompletely spliced viral mRNAs
>Addgene plasmid #160790 | pLKO.1P POLA1_2 | addgene full sequence | sequence record 315730 | Addgene NGS Result
GAGGGCCTATTTCCCATGATTCCTTCATATTTGCATATACGATACAAGGCTGTTAGAGAGATAATTGGAA
TTAATTTGACTGTAAACACAAAGATATTAGTACAAAATACGTGACGTAGAAAGTAATAATTTCTTGGGTA
GTTTGCAGTTTTAAAATTATGTTTTAAAATGGACTATCATATGCTTACCGTAACTTGAAAGTATTTCGAT
TTCTTGGCTTTATATATCTTGTGGAAAGGACGAAACACCGGGCCTGCATGAAAGCTACACTTCTCGAGAA
GTGTAGCTTTCATGCAGGCTTTTTGAATTCTCGACCTCGAGACAAATGGCAGTATTCATCCACAATTTTA
AAAGAAAAGGGGGGATTGGGGGGTACAGTGCAGGGGAAAGAATAGTAGACATAATAGCAACAGACATACA
AACTAAAGAATTACAAAAACAAATTACAAAAATTCAAAATTTTCGGGTTTATTACAGGGACAGCAGAGAT
CCACTTTGGCCGCGGCTCGAGGGGGTTGGGGTTGCGCCTTTTCCAAGGCAGCCCTGGGTTTGCGCAGGGA
CGCGGCTGCTCTGGGCGTGGTTCCGGGAAACGCAGCGGCGCCGACCCTGGGTCTCGCACATTCTTCACGT
CCGTTCGCAGCGTCACCCGGATCTTCGCCGCTACCCTTGTGGGCCCCCCGGCGACGCTTCCTGCTCCGCC
CCTAAGTCGGGAAGGTTCCTTGCGGTTCGCGGCGTGCCGGACGTGACAAACGGAAGCCGCACGTCTCACT
AGTACCCTCGCAGACGGACAGCGCCAGGGAGCAATGGCAGCGCGCCGACCGCGATGGGCTGTGGCCAATA
GCGGCTGCTCAGCAGGGCGCGCCGAGAGCAGCGGCCGGGAAGGGGCGGTGCGGGAGGCGGGGTGTGGGGC
GGTAGTGTGGGCCCTGTTCCTGCCCGCGCGGTGTTCCGCATTCTGCAAGCCTCCGGAGCGCACGTCGGCA
GTCGGCTCCCTCGTTGACCGAATCACCGACCTCTCTCCCCAGGGGGATCCACCGGAGCTTACCATGACCG
AGTACAAGCCCACGGTGCGCCTCGCCACCCGCGACGACGTCCCCAGGGCCGTACGCACCCTCGCCGCCGC
GTTCGCCGACTACCCCGCCACGCGCCACACCGTCGATCCGGACCGCCACATCGAGCGGGTCACCGAGCTG
CAAGAACTCTTCCTCACGCGCGTCGGGCTCGACATCGGCAAGGTGTGGGTCGCGGACGACGGCGCCGCGG
TGGCGGTCTGGACCACGCCGGAGAGCGTCGAAGCGGGGGCGGTGTTCGCCGAGATCGGCCCGCGCATGGC
CGAGTTGAGCGGTTCCCGGCTGGCCGCGCAGCAACAGATGGAAGGCCTCCTGGCGCCGCACCGGCCCAAG
GAGCCCGCGTGGTTCCTGGCCACCGTCGGCGTCTCGCCCGACCACCAGGGCAAGGGTCTGGGCAGCGCCG
TCGTGCTCCCCGGAGTGGAGGCGGCCGAGCGCGCCGGGGTGCCCGCCTTCCTGGAGACCTCCGCGCCCCG
CAACCTCCCCTTCTACGAGCGGCTCGGCTTCACCGTCACCGCCGACGTCGAGGTGCCCGAAGGACCGCGC
ACCTGGTGCATGACCCGCAAGCCCGGTGCCTGACGCCCGCCCCACGACCCGCAGCGCCCGACCGAAAGGA
GCGCACGACCCCATGCATCGGTACCTTTAAGACCAATGACTTACAAGGCAGCTGTAGATCTTAGCCACTT
TTTAAAAGAAAAGGGGGGACTGGAAGGGCTAATTCACTCCCAACGAAGACAAGATCTGCTTTTTGCTTGT
ACTGGGTCTCTCTGGTTAGACCAGATCTGAGCCTGGGAGCTCTCTGGCTAACTAGGGAACCCACTGCTTA
AGCCTCAATAAAGCTTGCCTTGAGTGCTTCAAGTAGTGTGTGCCCGTCTGTTGTGTGACTCTGGTAACTA
GAGATCCCTCAGACCCTTTTAGTCAGTGTGGAAAATCTCTAGCAGTAGTAGTTCATGTCATCTTATTATT
CAGTATTTATAACTTGCAAAGAAATGAATATCAGAGAGTGAGAGGAACTTGTTTATTGCAGCTTATAATG
GTTACAAATAAAGCAATAGCATCACAAATTTCACAAATAAAGCATTTTTTTCACTGCATTCTAGTTGTGG
TTTGTCCAAACTCATCAATGTATCTTATCATGTCTGGCTCTAGCTATCCCGCCCCTAACTCCGCCCATCC
CGCCCCTAACTCCGCCCAGTTCCGCCCATTCTCCGCCCCATGGCTGACTAATTTTTTTTATTTATGCAGA
GGCCGAGGCCGCCTCGGCCTCTGAGCTATTCCAGAAGTAGTGAGGAGGCTTTTTTGGAGGCCTAGGGACG
TACCCAATTCGCCCTATAGTGAGTCGTATTACGCGCGCTCACTGGCCGTCGTTTTACAACGTCGTGACTG
GGAAAACCCTGGCGTTACCCAACTTAATCGCCTTGCAGCACATCCCCCTTTCGCCAGCTGGCGTAATAGC
GAAGAGGCCCGCACCGATCGCCCTTCCCAACAGTTGCGCAGCCTGAATGGCGAATGGG
[124 nt withheld, positions 2579-2702]
C
[91 nt withheld, positions 2704-2794]
A
[49 nt withheld, positions 2796-2844]
CCTTTGACGTTGGAGTCCACGTTCTTT
[37 nt withheld, positions 2872-2908]
ACCCTATCTCGGTCTATTCTTTTGATTTATAAGGGATTTTGCCGATTTCGGCCTATTGGTTAAAAAATGA
GCTGATTTAACAAAAATTTAACGCGAATTTTAACAAAATATTAACGCTTACAATTTAGGTGGCACTTTTC
GGGGAAATGTGCGCGGAACCCCTATTTGTTTATTTTTCTAAATACATTCAAATATGTATCCGCTCATGAG
ACAATAACCCTGATAAATGCTTCAATAATATTGAAAAAGGAAGAGTATGAGTATTCAACATTTCCGTGTC
GCCCTTATTCCCTTTTTTGCGGCATTTTGCCTTCCTGTTTTTGCTCACCCAGAAACGCTGGTGAAAGTAA
AAGATGCTGAAGATCAGTTGGGTGCACGAGTGGGTTACATCGAACTGGATCTCAACAGCGGTAAGATCCT
TGAGAGTTTTCGCCCCGAAGAACGTTTTCCAATGATGAGCACTTTTAAAGTTCTGCTATGTGGCGCGGTA
TTATCCCGTATTGACGCCGGGCAAGAGCAACTCGGTCGCCGCATACACTATTCTCAGAATGACTTGGTTG
AGTACTCACCAGTCACAGAAAAGCATCTTACGGATGGCATGACAGTAAGAGAATTATGCAGTGCTGCCAT
AACCATGAGTGATAACACTGCGGCCAACTTACTTCTGACAACGATCGGAGGACCGAAGGAGCTAACCGCT
TTTTTGCACAACATGGGGGATCATGTAACTCGCCTTGATCGTTGGGAACCGGAGCTGAATGAAGCCATAC
CAAACGACGAGCGTGACACCACGATGCCTGTAGCAATGGCAACAACGTTGCGCAAACTATTAACTGGCGA
ACTACTTACTCTAGCTTCCCGGCAACAATTAATAGACTGGATGGAGGCGGATAAAGTTGCAGGACCACTT
CTGCGCTCGGCCCTTCCGGCTGGCTGGTTTATTGCTGATAAATCTGGAGCCGGTGAGCGTGGGTCTCGCG
GTATCATTGCAGCACTGGGGCCAGATGGTAAGCCCTCCCGTATCGTAGTTATCTACACGACGGGGAGTCA
GGCAACTATGGATGAACGAAATAGACAGATCGCTGAGATAGGTGCCTCACTGATTAAGCATTGGTAACTG
TCAGACCAAGTTTACTCATATATACTTTAGATTGATTTAAAACTTCATTTTTAATTTAAAAGGATCTAGG
TGAAGATCCTTTTTGATAATCTCATGACCAAAATCCCTTAACGTGAGTTTTCGTTCCACTGAGCGTCAGA
CCCCGTAGAAAAGATCAAAGGATCTTCTTGAGATCCTTTTTTTCTGCGCGTAATCTGCTGCTTGCAAACA
AAAAAACCACCGCTACCAGCGGTGGTTTGTTTGCCGGATCAAGAGCTACCAACTCTTTTTCCGAAGGTAA
CTGGCTTCAGCAGAGCGCAGATACCAAATACTGTTCTTCTAGTGTAGCCGTAGTTAGGCCACCACTTCAA
GAACTCTGTAGCACCGCCTACATACCTCGCTCTGCTAATCCTGTTACCAGTGGCTGCTGCCAGTGGCGAT
AAGTCGTGTCTTACCGGGTTGGACTCAAGACGATAGTTACCGGATAAGGCGCAGCGGTCGGGCTGAACGG
GGGGTTCGTGCACACAGCCCAGCTTGGAGCGAACGACCTACACCGAACTGAGATACCTACAGCGTGAGCT
ATGAGAAAGCGCCACGCTTCCCGAAGGGAGAAAGGCGGACAGGTATCCGGTAAGCGGCAGGGTCGGAACA
GGAGAGCGCACGAGGGAGCTTCCAGGGGGAAACGCCTGGTATCTTTATAGTCCTGTCGGGTTTCGCCACC
TCTGACTTGAGCGTCGATTTTTGTGATGCTCGTCAGGGGGGCGGAGCCTATGGAAAAACGCCAGCAACGC
GGCCTTTTTACGGTTCCTGGCCTTTTGCTGGCCTTTTGCTCACATGTTCTTTCCTGCGTTATCCCCTGAT
TCTGTGGATAACCGTATTACCGCCTTTGAGTGAGCTGATACCGCTCGCCGCAGCCGAACGACCGAGCGCA
GCGAGTCAGTGAGCGAGGAAGCGGAAGAGCGCCCAATACGCAAACCGCCTCTCCCCGCGCGTTGGCCGAT
TCATTAATGCAGCTGGCACGACAGGTTTCCCGACTGGAAAGCGGGCAGTGAGCGCAACGCAATTAATGTG
AGTTAGCTCACTCATTAGGCACCCCAGGCTTTACACTTTATGCTTCCGGCTCGTATGTTGTGTGGAATTG
TGAGCGGATAACAATTTCACACAGGAAACAGCTATGACCATGATTACGCCAAGCGCGCAATTAACCCTCA
CTAAAGGGAACAAAAGCTGGAGCTGCAAGCTTAATGTAGTCTTATGCAATACTCTTGTAGTCTTGCAACA
TGGTAACGATGAGTTAGCAACATGCCTTACAAGGAGAGAAAAAGCACCGTGCATGCCGATTGGTGGAAGT
AAGGTGGTACGATCGTGCCTTATTAGGAAGGCAACAGACGGGTCTGACATGGATTGGACGAACCACTGAA
TTGCCGCATTGCAGAGATATTGTATTTAAGTGCCTAGCTCGATACATAAACGGGTCTCTCTGGTTAGACC
AGATCTGAGCCTGGGAGCTCTCTGGCTAACTAGGGAACCCACTGCTTAAGCCTCAATAAAGCTTGCCTTG
AGTGCTTCAAGTAGTGTGTGCCCGTCTGTTGTGTGACTCTGGTAACTAGAGATCCCTCAGACCCTTTTAG
TCAGTGTGGAAAATCTCTAGCAGTGGCGCCCGAACAGGGACTTGAAAGCGAAAGGGAAACCAGAGGAGCT
CTCTCGACGCAGGACTCGGCTTGCTGAAGCGCGCACGGCAAGAGGCGAGGGGCGGCGACTGGTGAGTACG
CCAAAAATTTTGACTAGCGGAGGCTAGAAGGAGAGAGATGGGTGCGAGAGCGTCAGTATTAAGCGGGGGA
GAATTAGATCGCGATGGGAAAAAATTCGGTTAAGGCCAGGGGGAAAGAAAAAATATAAATTAAAACATAT
AGTATGGGCAAGCAGGGAGCTAGAACGATTCGCAGTTAATCCTGGCCTGTTAGAAACATCAGAAGGCTGT
AGACAAATACTGGGACAGCTACAACCATCCCTTCAGACAGGATCAGAAGAACTTAGATCATTATATAATA
CAGTAGCAACCCTCTATTGTGTGCATCAAAGGATAGAGATAAAAGACACCAAGGAAGCTTTAGACAAGAT
AGAGGAAGAGCAAAACAAAAGTAAGACCACCGCACAGCAAGCGGCCGCTGATCTTCAGACCTGGAGGAGG
AGATATGAGGGACAATTGGAGAAGTGAATTATATAAATATAAAGTAGTAAAAATTGAACCATTAGGAGTA
GCACCCACCAAGGCAAAGAGAAGAGTGGTGCAGAGAGAAAAAAGAGCAGTGGGAATAGGAGCTTTGTTCC
TTGGGTTCTTGGGAGCAGCAGGAAGCACTATGGGCGCAGCGTCAATGACGCTGACGGTACAGGCCAGACA
ATTATTGTCTGGTATAGTGCAGCAGCAGAACAATTTGCTGAGGGCTATTGAGGCGCAACAGCATCTGTTG
CAACTCACAGTCTGGGGCATCAAGCAGCTCCAGGCAAGAATCCTGGCTGTGGAAAGATACCTAAAGGATC
AACAGCTCCTGGGGATTTGGGGTTGCTCTGGAAAACTCATTTGCACCACTGCTGTGCCTTGGAATGCTAG
TTGGAGTAATAAATCTCTGGAACAGATTTGGAATCACACGACCTGGATGGAGTGGGACAGAGAAATTAAC
AATTACACAAGCTTAATACACTCCTTAATTGAAGAATCGCAAAACCAGCAAGAAAAGAATGAACAAGAAT
TATTGGAATTAGATAAATGGGCAAGTTTGTGGAATTGGTTTAACATAACAAATTGGCTGTGGTATATAAA
ATTATTCATAATGATAGTAGGAGGCTTGGTAGGTTTAAGAATAGTTTTTGCTGTACTTTCTATAGTGAAT
AGAGTTAGGCAGGGATATTCACCATTATCGTTTCAGACCCACCTCCCAACCCCGAGGGGACCCGACAGGC
CCGAAGGAATAGAAGAAGAAGGTGGAGAGAGAGACAGAGACAGATCCATTCGATTAGTGAACGGATCTCG
ACGGTATCGATCACGAGACTAGCCTCGAGCGGCCGCCCCCTTCACC
